>Addgene plasmid #105467 | pISH-Taar4 | addgene full sequence | sequence record 202920 | Addgene NGS Result
GTAAAACGACGGCCAGTGAATTGTAATACGACTCACTATAGGGCGAATTGGGCCCGACGTCGCATGCTCC
CGGCCGCCATGGCGGCCGCGGGAATTCGATTCTAAGGATGTGCAGGATGCAGGCTTGAGGTAGAAGAGTC
AGAGCGGAAGATCGTTCCTGTGACTATCATCCTCAGGGCCTTTCGAAACCAGGGATAGAACATGCCATAT
ATGATGGGATTGAAAGTGGAATTAAAATAACCAAGCCAAAGGAAAACATTATACAAATCTTCAGGGGTTG
TAAAATCAATGAAAGGGTCTGTGATTGTCAAGACAAAAAAAGGGTAGCCAACACAACACAAACACTCCCA
TGACAATGCTTAAAGTCTTGGTGGCCTTGCTTTCCTTTTTTGATGTGGCCTTCATTTTGCTTTCTGAGAG
GGCCTGTTTTGTCCTAGGACCTGTACCAATCTGCCTGGCATGTTTCTGGGCAACTGTGAAAATGTGTATG
TAAATCCCTACCATGACTGTCCCAGGCAGAAAGAAAGCTATGAAGGAAGCCAGAACTCCCCAGAGCTTGT
TAAATATCAACACACACAAACCTGTACAGTCAATGGCTGCGACAAAATCCTCAGCACCAATCAGATTTAA
TTCTGAGAATACCAAGCCAAAGGCAAAAAAGATGGGAACAGACCAACTGATGAGTAGAAAGACCCCTACC
ACCCGGGTCGTGATTTGGGTGACGTAGTGCAAAGGGTCGCAGACGGCATAGTGGCGGTCAACTGAGATGA
AGCAGAGGTGGAAAATGGATGTGGTACAGAGCATGATGTCACAGCAGCTGTGAACTTTGCAAAAGAGGTC
TCCGAAGTACCAGCATGACTCGATGGACCGGATCATACTGAAGGGCATGACCACGCAACTCAACAGGAAG
TCTGTGGTAGCCATGGAGAGAATAAGGAAGTTGGTTGGGGAGTGGAGCTGCTTGAAGTGGGCAATAGAGA
TGATCACAGCCATGTTTCCCAGCATGGTCATCACTATCGCTCCAATCATGATGAGGTACATGGCACAGAC
AACGAGCGCAGGCCTCGCCTTCCTTGGGCAAGAACTGTTTGCAGCAGCAAAGCAAAACTGTACTTCTGGG
GAGCTCCAGGGGTCGGGTGTATTCATAATCACTAGTGAATTCGCGGCCGCCTGCAGGTCGACCATATGGG
AGAGCTCCCAACGCGTTGGATGCATAGCTTGAGTATTCTATAGTGTCACCTAAATAGCTTGGCGTAATCA
TGGTCATAGCTGTTTCCTGTGTGAAATTGTTATCCGCTCACAATTCCACACAACATACGAGCCGGAAGCA
TAAAGTGTAAAGCCTGGGGTGCCTAATGAGTGAGCTAACTCACATTAATTGCGTTGCGCTCACTGCCCGC
TTTCCAGTCGGGAAACCTGTCGTGCCAGCTGCATTAATGAATCGGCCAACGCGCGGGGAGAGGCGGTTTG
CGTATTGGGCGCTCTTCCGCTTCCTCGCTCACTGACTCGCTGCGCTCGGTCGTTCGGCTGCGGCGAGCGG
TATCAGCTCACTCAAAGGCGGTAATACGGTTATCCACAGAATCAGGGGATAACGCAGGAAAGAACATGTG
AGCAAAAGGCCAGCAAAAGGCCAGGAACCGTAAAAAGGCCGCGTTGCTGGCGTTTTTCCATAGGCTCCGC
CCCCCTGACGAGCATCACAAAAATCGACGCTCAAGTCAGAGGTGGCGAAACCCGACAGGACTATAAAGAT
ACCAGGCGTTTCCCCCTGGAAGCTCCCTCGTGCGCTCTCCTGTTCCGACCCTGCCGCTTACCGGATACCT
GTCCGCCTTTCTCCCTTCGGGAAGCGTGGCGCTTTCTCATAGCTCACGCTGTAGGTATCTCAGTTCGGTG
TAGGTCGTTCGCTCCAAGCTGGGCTGTGTGCACGAACCCCCCGTTCAGCCCGACCGCTGCGCCTTATCCG
GTAACTATCGTCTTGAGTCCAACCCGGTAAGACACGACTTATCGCCACTGGCAGCAGCCACTGGTAACAG
GATTAGCAGAGCGAGGTATGTAGGCGGTGCTACAGAGTTCTTGAAGTGGTGGCCTAACTACGGCTACACT
AGAAGAACAGTATTTGGTATCTGCGCTCTGCTGAAGCCAGTTACCTTCGGAAAAAGAGTTGGTAGCTCTT
GATCCGGCAAACAAACCACCGCTGGTAGCGGTGGTTTTTTTGTTTGCAAGCAGCAGATTACGCGCAGAAA
AAAAGGATCTCAAGAAGATCCTTTGATCTTTTCTACGGGGTCTGACGCTCAGTGGAACGAAAACTCACGT
TAAGGGATTTTGGTCATGAGATTATCAAAAAGGATCTTCACCTAGATCCTTTTAAATTAAAAATGAAGTT
TTAAATCAATCTAAAGTATATATGAGTAAACTTGGTCTGACAGTTACCAATGCTTAATCAGTGAGGCACC
TATCTCAGCGATCTGTCTATTTCGTTCATCCATAGTTGCCTGACTCCCCGTCGTGTAGATAACTACGATA
CGGGAGGGCTTACCATCTGGCCCCAGTGCTGCAATGATACCGCGAGACCCACGCTCACCGGCTCCAGATT
TATCAGCAATAAACCAGCCAGCCGGAAGGGCCGAGCGCAGAAGTGGTCCTGCAACTTTATCCGCCTCCAT
CCAGTCTATTAATTGTTGCCGGGAAGCTAGAGTAAGTAGTTCGCCAGTTAATAGTTTGCGCAACGTTGTT
GCCATTGCTACAGGCATCGTGGTGTCACGCTCGTCGTTTGGTATGGCTTCATTCAGCTCCGGTTCCCAAC
GATCAAGGCGAGTTACATGATCCCCCATGTTGTGCAAAAAAGCGGTTAGCTCCTTCGGTCCTCCGATCGT
TGTCAGAAGTAAGTTGGCCGCAGTGTTATCACTCATGGTTATGGCAGCACTGCATAATTCTCTTACTGTC
ATGCCATCCGTAAGATGCTTTTCTGTGACTGGTGAGTACTCAACCAAGTCATTCTGAGAATAGTGTATGC
GGCGACCGAGTTGCTCTTGCCCGGCGTCAATACGGGATAATACCGCGCCACATAGCAGAACTTTAAAAGT
GCTCATCATTGGAAAACGTTCTTCGGGGCGAAAACTCTCAAGGATCTTACCGCTGTTGAGATCCAGTTCG
ATGTAACCCACTCGTGCACCCAACTGATCTTCAGCATCTTTTACTTTCACCAGCGTTTCTGGGTGAGCAA
AAACAGGAAGGCAAAATGCCGCAAAAAAGGGAATAAGGGCGACACGGAAATGTTGAATACTCATACTCTT
CCTTTTTCAATATTATTGAAGCATTTATCAGGGTTATTGTCTCATGAGCGGATACATATTTGAATGTATT
TAGAAAAATAAACAAATAGGGGTTCCGCGCACATTTCCCCGAAAAGTGCCACCTGATGCGGTGTGAAATA
CCGCACAGATGCGTAAGGAGAAAATACCGCATCAGGAAATTGTAAGCGTTAATATTTTGTTAAAATTCGC
GTTAAATTTTTGTTAAATCAGCTCATTTTTTAACCAATAGGCCGAAATCGGCAAAATCCCTTATAAATCA
AAAGAATAGACCGAGATAGGGT
[37 nt withheld, positions 3593-3629]
AAAGAACGTGGACTCCAACGTCAAAGG
[49 nt withheld, positions 3657-3705]
T
[91 nt withheld, positions 3707-3797]
G
[124 nt withheld, positions 3799-3922]
CCATTCGCCATTCAGGCTGCGCAACTGTTGGGAAGGGCGATCGGTGCGGGCCTCTTCGCTATTACGCCAG
CTGGCGAAAGGGGGATGTGCTGCAAGGCGATTAAGTTGGGTAACGCCAGGGTTTTCCCAGTCACGACGTT
Features (pLannotate 1.2.2; 14 found; start..end, strand, type, name):
     24..42      +  promoter       T7 promoter: promoter for bacteriophage T7 RNA polymerase
    274..1146    -  CDS            Taar4 (fragment): TAAR4_MOUSE - Also known as Gm226. Experimental evidence at transcript level: Swiss-Prot protein existence level 2. Olfactory receptor specific for 2-phenylethylamine, a trace amine present at high concentration in the urine of carnivore species, playing a key role in fear and avoidance responses. 2-phenylethylamine acts as a kairomone in the chemical detection of carnivore odor and triggers fear in mice. This receptor is probably mediated by the G(s)- class of G-proteins which activate adenylate cyclase. From Mus musculus (Mouse).
   1153..1215    -  CDS            VESPI_VESMG (fragment): Experimental evidence at protein level: Swiss-Prot protein existence level 1. Shows contractile activity on isolated ileum smooth muscle. From Vespa magnifica (Hornet).
   1227..1245    -  promoter       SP6 promoter: promoter for bacteriophage SP6 RNA polymerase
   1287..1303    -  protein_bind   lac operator: The lac repressor binds to the lac operator to inhibit transcription in E. coli. This inhibition can be relieved by adding lactose or isopropyl-β-D-thiogalactopyranoside (IPTG). lac repressor encoded by lacI
   1311..1341    -  promoter       lac promoter: promoter for the E. coli lac operon
   1356..1377    -  protein_bind   CAP binding site: CAP binding activates transcription in the presence of cAMP. E. coli catabolite activator protein
   1390..1482    -  CDS            lacI (fragment): lac repressor; lacI; The lac repressor binds to the lac operator to inhibit transcription in E. coli. This inhibition can be relieved by adding lactose or isopropyl-β-D-thiogalactopyranoside (IPTG).
   1665..2253    -  rep_origin     ori: high-copy-number ColE1/pMB1/pBR322/pUC origin of replication
   2424..3284    -  CDS            AmpR: β-lactamase; bla; confers resistance to ampicillin, carbenicillin, and related antibiotics
   3285..3389    -  promoter       AmpR promoter: bla
   3416..3466    +  misc_feature   bom (fragment): basis of mobility region from pBR322
   3494..3922    -  rep_origin     f1 ori (sequence partly withheld): f1 bacteriophage origin of replication; arrow indicates direction of (+) strand synthesis
   3926..21      -  CDS            lacZα (fragment) (across the origin): LacZα fragment of β-galactosidase; lacZ fragment
