[The description below was written by a language model from this plasmid's Addgene catalogue record and pLannotate feature annotations shown in this document.]
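Description:
pISH-Taar4 is a riboprobe template plasmid built on the pGEM-T Easy cloning vector (about 3.0 kb) and carrying a 1,044 bp insert from mouse Taar4, the trace amine-associated receptor 4 gene. Taar4 encodes an olfactory receptor tuned to 2-phenylethylamine, a carnivore urine component that triggers avoidance behaviour in mice. The plasmid is maintained in E. coli at high copy number through a ColE1/pUC-type origin and is selected with ampicillin via the β-lactamase gene and its native promoter. Other standard backbone elements are an f1 phage origin and the lac promoter/operator with interrupted lacZα fragments, which reflect the vector's blue/white screening site. The cloning method is not recorded.

In the sequenced 4,062 nt record, the insert lies between opposing T7 and SP6 bacteriophage promoters, so either strand can be transcribed in vitro. The annotated Taar4 coding fragment runs on the minus strand relative to the forward-pointing T7 promoter, meaning that T7 transcription yields RNA complementary to the mRNA, i.e. an antisense probe. This agrees with the depositor's note that the template is linearised with SpeI at the far end of the insert and transcribed with T7 RNA polymerase. SP6 would in principle give the sense strand, though the record does not mention such use. A short annotated match to a hornet peptide next to the insert is most likely a spurious hit on polylinker sequence.

The construct is intended for making labelled RNA probes to detect Taar4 transcripts by in situ hybridisation. It was deposited in connection with work on sensory neuron populations in the mouse main olfactory epithelium.
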