Addgene plasmid #105467: pISH-Taar4
Purpose: to generate a riboprobe for in situ hybridazation
Depositing lab: Peter Mombaerts. Depositing organization: Max Planck Research Unit for Neurogenetics. Publication: Trpc2-expressing sensory neurons in the main olfactory epithelium of the mouse. Omura M, Mombaerts P. Cell Rep. 2014 Jul 24;8(2):583-95. doi: 10.1016/j.celrep.2014.06.010. Epub 2014 Jul 4. PubMed 25001287.
Backbone
  Vector backbone: pGEM-Teasy
  Backbone size w/o insert (bp): 3015
  Vector type: to ganerate riboprobe
Growth in bacteria
  Bacterial resistance: Ampicillin, 100 μg/mL
  Growth temperature: 37°C
  Growth strain: DH5alpha
  Copy number: High Copy
Gene/Insert
  Gene/Insert name: Taar4
  Species: M. musculus (mouse)
  Insert size (bp): 1044
  Entrez Gene: Taar4 (a.k.a. Gm226, Ta2, taR-4)
  Cloning method: Unknown
  Sequencing primers: 5′ M13-rev; 3′ M13-for
Terms and licenses: Academic/Nonprofit Terms; Industry Terms: Not Available to Industry
Depositor comments: Linearize with SpeI, use T7 RNA polymerase for IVT.
How to cite: pISH-Taar4 was a gift from Peter Mombaerts (Addgene plasmid # 105467 ; http://n2t.net/addgene:105467 ; RRID:Addgene_105467)
