>Addgene plasmid #105467 | pISH-Taar4 | depositor partial sequence | sequence record 199672 | insert: sequenced with M13-for primer
GCATGCTCCCGGCCGCCATGGCGGCCGCGGGAATTCGATTCTAAGGATGTGCAGGATGCAGGCTTGAGGT
AGAAGAGTCAGAGCGGAGGATCGTTCCTGTGACTATCATCCTCAGGGCCTTTCGAAACCAGGGATAGAAC
ATGCCATATATGATGGGATTGAAAGTGGAATTAAAATAACCAAGCCAAAGGAAAACATTATACAAATCTT
CAGGGGTTGTAAAATCAATGAAAGGGTCTGTGATTGTCAAGACAAAAAAAGGGTAGCCAACACAACACAA
ACACTCCCATGACAATGCTTAAAGTCTTGGTGGCCTTGCTTTCCTTTTTTGATGTGGCCTTCATTTTGCT
TTCTGAGAGGGCCTGTTTTGTCCTAGGACCTGTACCAATCTGCCTGGCATGTTTCTGGGCAACTGTGAAA
ATGTGTATGTAAATCCCTACCATGACTGTCCCAGGCAGAAAGAAAGCTATGAAGGAAGCCAGAACTCCCC
AGAGCTTGTTAAATATCAACACACACAAACCTGTACAGTCAATGGCTGCGACAAAATCCTCAGCACCAAT
CAGATTTAATTCTGAGAATACCAAGCCAAAGGCAAAAAAGATGGGAACAGACCAACTGATGAGTAGAAAG
ACCCCTACCACCCGGGTCGTGATTTGGGTGACGTAGTGCAAAGGGTCGCAGACGGCATAGTGGCGGTCAA
CTGAGATGAAGCAGAGGTGGAAAATGGATGTGGTACAGAGCATGATGTCACAGCAGCTGTGAACTTTGCA
AAAGAGGTCTCCGAAGTACCAGCATGACTCGATGGACCGGATCATACTGAAGGGCATGACCACGCAACTC
AACAGGAAGTCTGTGGTAGCCATGGAGAGA
