>Addgene plasmid #105467 | pISH-Taar4 | depositor partial sequence | sequence record 199673 | insert: sequenced with M31-rev primer
GGAGCTCTCCCATATGGTCGACCTGCAGGCGGCCGCGAATTCACTAGTGATTATGAATACACCCGACCCC
TGGAGCTCCCCAGAAGTACAGTTTTGCTTTGCTGCTGCAAACAGTTCTTGCCCAAGGAAGGCGAGGCCTG
CGCTCGTTGTCTGTGCCATGTACCTCATCATGATTGGAGCGATAGTGATGACCATGCTGGGAAACATGGC
TGTGATCATCTCTATTGCCCACTTCAAGCAGCTCCACTCCCCAACCAACTTCCTTATTCTCTCCATGGCT
ACCACAGACTTCCTGTTGAGTTGCGTGGTCATGCCCTTCAGTATGATCCGGTCCATCGAGTCATGCTGGT
ACTTCGGAGACCTCTTTTGCAAAGTTCACAGCTGCTGTGACATCATGCTCTGTACCACATCCATTTTCCA
CCTCTGCTTCATCTCAGTTGACCGCCACTATGCCGTCTGCGACCCTTTGCACTACGTCACCCAAATCACG
ACCCGGGTGGTAGGGGTCTTTCTACTCATCAGTTGGTCTGTTCCCATCTTTTTTGCCTTTGGCTTGGTAT
TCTCAGAATTAAATCTGATTGGTGCTGAGGATTTTGTCGCAGCCATTGACTGTACAGGTTTGTGTGTGTT
GATATTTAACAAGCTCTGGGGAGTTCTGGCTTCCTTCATAGCTTTCTTTCTGCCTGGGACAGTCATGGTA
GGGATTTACATACACATTTTCACAGTTGCCCAGAAACATGCCAGGCAGATTGGTACAGGTCCTAGGACAA
AACAGGCCCTCTCAGAAAGCAAAATGAAGGCCACATCAAAAAAGGAAAGCAAGGCCACCAAGACTTTAAG
CATTGTCATGGGAGTGTTTGTGTTGTGTTGGCTACCCTTTTTTTGTCTTGACAATCACAGACCCTTTCAT
